>Addgene plasmid #121723 | KW701: pMVP (L5-L4) AID | addgene full sequence | sequence record 237081 | Addgene NGS Result
CTTTCCTGCGTTATCCCCTGATTCTGTGGATAACCGTATTACCGCCTTTGAGTGAGCTGATACCGCTCGC
CGCAGCCGAACGACCGAGCGCAGCGAGTCAGTGAGCGAGGAAGCGGAAGAGCGCCCAATACGCAAACCGC
CTCTCCCCGCGCGTTGGCCGATTCATTAATGCAGCTGGCACGACAGGTTTCCCGACTGGAAAGCGGGCAG
TGAGCGCAACGCAATTAATACGCGTACCGCTAGCCAGGAAGAGTTTGTAGAAACGCAAAAAGGCCATCCG
TCAGGATGGCCTTCTGCTTAGTTTGATGCCTGGCAGTTTATGGCGGGCGTCCTGCCCGCCACCCTCCGGG
CCGTTGCTTCACAACGTTCAAATCCGCTCCCGGCGGATTTGTCCTACTCAGGAGAGCGTTCACCGACAAA
CAACAGATAAAACGAAAGGCCCAGTCTTCCGACTGAGCCTTTCGTTTTATTTGATGCCTGGCAGTTCCCT
ACTCTCGCGTTAACGCTAGCATGGATGTTTTCCCAGTCACGACGTTGTAAAACGACGGCCAGTCTTAAGC
TCGGGCCCCAAATAATGATTTTATTTTGACTGATAGTGACCTGTTCGTTGCAACAAATTGATGAGCAATG
CTTTTTTATAATGCCAACTTTGTATACAAAAGTTGTAGAATACAAGCTTCTTGTTCTTTTTGCAGAAGCT
CAGAATAAACGCTCAACTTTGGCAGATCTGAACATGGGCAAGGAGAAGAGTGCTTGTCCTAAAGATCCAG
CCAAACCTCCGGCCAAGGCACAAGTTGTGGGATGGCCACCGGTGAGATCATACCGGAAGAACGTGATGGT
TTCCTGCCAAAAATCAAGCGGTGGCCCGGAGGCGGCGGCGTTCGTGAAGGTATCAATGGACGGAGCACCG
TACTTGAGGAAAATCGATTTGAGGATGTATAAAGGCAGTGGATCCGGATCTAAGGCCCACCCAACTTTTC
TATACAAAGTTGGCATTATAAGAAAGCATTGCTTATCAATTTGTTGCAACGAACAGGTCACTATCAGTCA
AAATAAAATCATTATTTGCCATCCAGCTGCAGGGCGGCCGCGATATCCCCTATAGTGAGTCGTATTACAT
GGTCATAGCTGTTTCCTGGCAGCTCTGGCCCGTGTCTCAAAATCTCTGATGTTACATTGCACAAGATAAA
AATATATCATCATGAACAATAAAACTGTCTGCTTACATAAACAGTAATACAAGGGGTGTTATGAGCCATA
TTCAACGGGAAACGTCGAGGCCGCGATTAAATTCCAACATGGATGCTGATTTATATGGGTATAAATGGGC
TCGCGATAATGTCGGGCAATCAGGTGCGACAATCTATCGCTTGTATGGGAAGCCCGATGCGCCAGAGTTG
TTTCTGAAACATGGCAAAGGTAGCGTTGCCAATGATGTTACAGATGAGATGGTCAGACTAAACTGGCTGA
CGGAATTTATGCCTCTTCCGACCATCAAGCATTTTATCCGTACTCCTGATGATGCATGGTTACTCACCAC
TGCGATCCCCGGAAAAACAGCATTCCAGGTATTAGAAGAATATCCTGATTCAGGTGAAAATATTGTTGAT
GCGCTGGCAGTGTTCCTGCGCCGGTTGCATTCGATTCCTGTTTGTAATTGTCCTTTTAACAGCGATCGCG
TATTTCGTCTCGCTCAGGCGCAATCACGAATGAATAACGGTTTGGTTGATGCGAGTGATTTTGATGACGA
GCGTAATGGCTGGCCTGTTGAACAAGTCTGGAAAGAAATGCATAAACTTTTGCCATTCTCACCGGATTCA
GTCGTCACTCATGGTGATTTCTCACTTGATAACCTTATTTTTGACGAGGGGAAATTAATAGGTTGTATTG
ATGTTGGACGAGTCGGAATCGCAGACCGATACCAGGATCTTGCCATCCTATGGAACTGCCTCGGTGAGTT
TTCTCCTTCATTACAGAAACGGCTTTTTCAAAAATATGGTATTGATAATCCTGATATGAATAAATTGCAG
TTTCATTTGATGCTCGATGAGTTTTTCTAATCAGAATTGGTTAATTGGTTGTAACACTGGCAGAGCATTA
CGCTGACTTGACGGGACGGCGCAAGCTCATGACCAAAATCCCTTAACGTGAGTTACGCGTCGTTCCACTG
AGCGTCAGACCCCGTAGAAAAGATCAAAGGATCTTCTTGAGATCCTTTTTTTCTGCGCGTAATCTGCTGC
TTGCAAACAAAAAAACCACCGCTACCAGCGGTGGTTTGTTTGCCGGATCAAGAGCTACCAACTCTTTTTC
CGAAGGTAACTGGCTTCAGCAGAGCGCAGATACCAAATACTGTTCTTCTAGTGTAGCCGTAGTTAGGCCA
CCACTTCAAGAACTCTGTAGCACCGCCTACATACCTCGCTCTGCTAATCCTGTTACCAGTGGCTGCTGCC
AGTGGCGATAAGTCGTGTCTTACCGGGTTGGACTCAAGACGATAGTTACCGGATAAGGCGCAGCGGTCGG
GCTGAACGGGGGGTTCGTGCACACAGCCCAGCTTGGAGCGAACGACCTACACCGAACTGAGATACCTACA
GCGTGAGCTATGAGAAAGCGCCACGCTTCCCGAAGGGAGAAAGGCGGACAGGTATCCGGTAAGCGGCAGG
GTCGGAACAGGAGAGCGCACGAGGGAGCTTCCAGGGGGAAACGCCTGGTATCTTTATAGTCCTGTCGGGT
TTCGCCACCTCTGACTTGAGCGTCGATTTTTGTGATGCTCGTCAGGGGGGCGGAGCCTATGGAAAAACGC
CAGCAACGCGGCCTTTTTACGGTTCCTGGCCTTTTGCTGGCCTTTTGCTCACATGTT
Features (pLannotate 1.2.2; 11 found; start..end, strand, type, name):
    121..213     +  CDS            lacI (fragment): lac repressor; lacI; The lac repressor binds to the lac operator to inhibit transcription in E. coli. This inhibition can be relieved by adding lactose or isopropyl-β-D-thiogalactopyranoside (IPTG).
    268..295     -  terminator     rrnB T2 terminator: transcription terminator T2 from the E. coli rrnB gene
    427..470     +  terminator     rrnB T1 terminator: Escherichia coli rrnB; transcription terminator T1 from the E. coli rrnB gene
    517..553     -  CDS            lacZα (fragment): LacZα fragment of β-galactosidase; lacZ fragment
    570..665     +  protein_bind   attL5: mutant version of attL; recombination site for the Gateway® LR reaction LR Clonase™
    680..722     +  5'UTR          Xenopus globin 5'-UTR: translational enhancer from the 5'-UTR of the major beta-globin gene of Xenopus laevis
    740..943     +  CDS            mini-AID: minimal degron from the auxin-responsive IAA17 protein of Arabidopsis thaliana (Kubota et al., 2013) acts as an auxin-inducible degron (AID) in the presence of TIR1
    972..1067    -  protein_bind   attL4: mutant version of attL; recombination site for the Gateway® LR reaction LR Clonase™
   1099..1117    -  promoter       T7 promoter: promoter for bacteriophage T7 RNA polymerase
   1251..2060    +  CDS            KanR: aminoglycoside phosphotransferase; aph(3')-Ia; confers resistance to kanamycin in bacteria or G418 (Geneticin®) in eukaryotes
   2207..2795    +  rep_origin     ori: high-copy-number ColE1/pMB1/pBR322/pUC origin of replication
