[The description below was written by a language model from this plasmid's Addgene catalogue record and pLannotate feature annotations shown in this document.]
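Description:
KW701: pMVP (L5-L4) AID is a small Gateway entry plasmid (about 2.9 kb) built on the Invitrogen pDONR221 P5-P4 backbone. It belongs to the pMVP modular cloning system. It is propagated in E. coli from a high-copy ColE1/pUC-type origin and selected with kanamycin through an aminoglycoside phosphotransferase (KanR) gene. The backbone also carries the rrnB T1 and T2 transcription terminators upstream of the recombination cassette, which insulate the insert from read-through transcription. Other annotated backbone features are a T7 promoter on the far side of the cassette and short lacI and lacZα remnants that have no functional role here.

The payload lies between attL5 and attL4, the recombination sites that set this module's position and orientation in a four-component MultiSite Gateway Pro LR assembly. It consists of a Xenopus β-globin 5'-UTR translational enhancer followed by a synthetic mini-AID coding sequence, the minimal auxin-inducible degron derived from Arabidopsis IAA17. The insert is recorded as "open", which is consistent with a reading frame lacking a stop codon, so that translation can continue across the att junction into the gene of interest supplied by the adjacent entry module. The result is an N-terminal degron fusion.

The entry plasmid has no annotated eukaryotic promoter of its own, so expression presumably depends on elements contributed by other modules or the destination vector. In cells that also express the TIR1 auxin receptor, adding auxin targets the AID-tagged protein for rapid degradation. The plasmid therefore serves as a building block for expression vectors that allow conditional, small-molecule-controlled depletion of a chosen protein.
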