Addgene plasmid #121723: KW701: pMVP (L5-L4) AID
Purpose: pMVP L5-L4 entry plasmid, contains AID for 4-component MultiSite Gateway Pro assembly. Allows fusion of minimal N-term Auxin Induced Degron (AID) domain (activated by auxin) to gene of interest.
Depositing lab: Christopher Newgard. Depositing organization: Duke University. Publication: Creation of versatile cloning platforms for transgene expression and dCas9-based epigenome editing. Haldeman JM, Conway AE, Arlotto ME, Slentz DH, Muoio DM, Becker TC, Newgard CB. Nucleic Acids Res. 2018 Dec 27. pii: 5264291. doi: 10.1093/nar/gky1286. PubMed 30590691.
Backbone
  Vector backbone: pDONR221 P5-P4
  Backbone manufacturer: Invitrogen
  Backbone size w/o insert (bp): 2554
  Vector type: Synthetic Biology ; pMVP Gateway Entry Plasmid
Growth in bacteria
  Bacterial resistance: Kanamycin, 50 μg/mL
  Growth temperature: 37°C
  Growth strain: DH5alpha
  Copy number: High Copy
Gene/Insert
  Gene/Insert name: AID (open)
  Species: Synthetic
  Insert size (bp): 303
  Cloning method: Gateway Cloning
  Sequencing primers: 5′ M13F; 3′ M13R
Terms and licenses: Academic/Nonprofit Terms; Industry Terms: Not Available to Industry
Depositor comments: Minimal auxin-inducible degron (AID) sequence derived from PMID: 27052166.
How to cite: KW701: pMVP (L5-L4) AID was a gift from Christopher Newgard (Addgene plasmid # 121723 ; http://n2t.net/addgene:121723 ; RRID:Addgene_121723)
